>Addgene plasmid #190476 | pSPL3-hRPH3A_c.444Gwt | addgene full sequence | sequence record 372740 | Addgene NGS Result
CTGTGGAATGTGTGTCAGTTAGGGTGTGGAAAGTCCCCAGGCTCCCCAGCAGGCAGAAGTATGCAAAGCA
TGCATCTCAATTAGTCAGCAACCAGGTGTGGAAAGTCCCCAGGCTCCCCAGCAGGCAGAAGTATGCAAAG
CATGCATCTCAATTAGTCAGCAACCATAGTCCCGCCCCTAACTCCGCCCATCCCGCCCCTAACTCCGCCC
AGTTCCGCCCATTCTCCGCCCCATGGCTGACTAATTTTTTTTATTTATGCAGAGGCCGAGGCCGCCTCGG
CCTCTGAGCTATTCCAGAAGTAGTGAGGAGGCTTTTTTGGAGGCCTAGGCTTTTGCAAAAAGCTTGGACT
GTGTTTACTTGCAATCCCCCAAAACAGACAGAATGGTGCATCTGTCCAGTGAGGAGAAGTCTGCGGTCAC
TGCCCTGTGGGGCAAGGTGAATGTGGAAGAAGTTGGTGGTGAGGCCCTGGGCAGGCTGCTGGTTGTCTAC
CCATGGACCCAGAGGTTCTTCGAGTCCTTTGGGGACCTGTCCTCTGCAAATGCTGTTATGAACAATCCTA
AGGTGAAGGCTCATGGCAAGAAGGTGCTGGCTGCCTTCAGTGAGGGTCTGAGTCACCTGGACAACCTCAA
AGGCACCTTTGCTAAGCTGAGTGAACTGCACTGTGACAAGCTGCACGCTCTAGAGTCGACCCAGCAGTAA
GTAATACATGTAATGCAACCTATACAAATAGCAATAGTAGCATTAGTAGTAGCAATAATAATAGCAATAG
TTGTGTGGTCCATAGTAATCATAGAATATAGGAAAATATTAAGACAAAGAAAAATAGACAGGTTAATTGA
TAGACTAATAGAAAGAGCAGAAGACAGTGGCAATGAGAGTGAAGGAGAAATATCAGCACTTGTGGAGATG
GGGGTGGAGATGGGGCACCATGCTCCTTGGGATGTTGATGATCTGTAGTGCTACAGAAAAATTGTGGGTC
ACAGTCTATTATGGGGTAGGGATCACCAGAATTCTGGAGCTCGAGATTCTAACTGGCCTTGCTCATAGAA
GGAAGTGGGAGAAATGGAAGCAAGTTCTTCCTCTTTACATCCACCAAGAGAAAGTGGGGGGCTACGTTGC
CATGCCTCCCATGAGCATGGCTCATCTGAGTGTGTTGGCTGTGTTTCATCCACAGAACGTCTGCACCAAG
TGCGGAGTGGAGACCAACAACCGCCTGCATTCTGTGTGGCTCTGCAAAATCTGCATTGAGCAGAGGGAGG
TGAGTGCCCTGGTCCCACCTGGTGCCTAGATCACCCTCCTTTCTTGGCCAGCTTAAGAGGTGCCTTAAGA
GGTTTGTATGAAAGGACCCAGCTCAGCAGTGAACATTGACAGAACAACCTCAGAGTATTTGGATGAATTA
TTTCTCCTCGGATCCCAGATATCTGGTGATCCCGTACCTGTGTGGAAGGAAGCAACCACCACTCTATTTT
GTGCATCAGATGCTAAAGCATATGATACAGAGGTACATAATGTTTGGGCCACACATGCCTGTGTACCCAC
AGACCCCAACCCACAAGAAGTAGTATTGGTAAATGTGACAGAAAATTTTAACATGTGGAAAAATGACATG
GTAGAACAGATGCATGAGGATATAATCAGTTTATGGGATCAAAGCCTAAAGCCATGTGTAAAATTAACCC
CACTCTGTGTTAGTTTAAAGTGCACTGATTTGAAGAATGATACTAATACCAATAGTAGTAGCGGGAGAAT
GATAATGGAGAAAGGAGAGATAAAAAACTGCTCTTTCAATATCAGCACAAGCATAAGAGGTAAGGTGCAG
AAAGAATATGCATTTTTTTATAAACTTGATATAATACCAATAGATAATGATACTACCAGCTATACGTTGA
CAAGTTGTAACACCTCAGTCATTACACAGGCCTGTCCAAAGGTATCCTTTGAGCCAATTCCCATACATTA
TTGTGCCCCGGCTGGTTTTGCGATTCTAAAATGTAATAATAAGACGTTCAATGGAACAGGACCATGTACA
AATGTCAGCACAGTACAATGTACACATGGAATTAGGCCAGTAGTATCAACTCAACTGCTGTTAAATGGCA
GTCTAGCAGAAGAAGAGGTAGTAATTAGATCTGTCAATTTCACGGACAATGCTAAAACCATAATAGTACA
GCTGAACACATCTGTAGAAATTAATTGTACAAGACCCAACAACAATACAAGAAAAAAAATCCGTATCCAG
AGGGGACCAGGGAGAGCATTTGTTACAATAGGAAAAATAGGAAATATGAGACAAGCACATTGTAACATTA
GTAGAGCAAAATGGAATGCCACTTTAAAACAGATAGCTAGCAAATTAAGAGAACAATTTGGAAATAATAA
AACAATAATCTTTAAGCAATCCTCAGGAGGGGACCCAGAAATTGTAACGCACAGTTTTAATTGTGGAGGG
GAATTTTTCTACTGTAATTCAACACAACTGTTTAATAGTACTTGGTTTAATAGTACTTGGAGTACTGAAG
GGTCAAATAACACTGAAGGAAGTGACACAATCACACTCCCATGCAGAATAAAACAATTTATAAACATGTG
GCAGGAAGTAGGAAAAGCAATGTATGCCCCTCCCATCAGCGGACAAATTAGATGTTCATCAAATATTACA
GGGCTGCTATTAACAAGAGATGGTGGTAATAACAACAATGGGTCCGAGATCTTCAGACCTGGAGGAGGAG
ATATGAGGGACAATTGGAGAAGTGAATTATATAAATATAAAGTAGTAAAAATTGAACCATTAGGAGTAGC
ACCCACCAAGGCAAAGAGAAGAGTGGTGCAGAGAGAAAAAAGAGCAGTGGGAATAGGAGCTTTGTTCCTT
GGGTTCTTGGGAGCAGCAGGAAGCACTATGGGCGCAGCGTCAATGACGCTGACGGTACAGGCCAGACAAT
TATTGTCTGGTATAGTGCAGCAGCAGAACAATTTGCTGAGGGCTATTGAGGCGCAACAGCATCTGTTGCA
ACTCACAGTCTGGGGCATCAAGCAGCTCCAGGCAAGAATCCTGGCTGTGGAAAGATACCTAAAGGATCAA
CAGCTCCTGGGGATTTGGGGTTGCTCTGGAAAACTCATTTGCACCACTGCTGTGCCTTGGAATGCTAGTT
GGAGTAATAAATCTCTGGAACAGATTTGGAATCACACGACCTGGATGGAGTGGGACAGAGAAATTAACAA
TTACACAAGCTTAATACACTCCTTAATTGAAGAATCGCAAAACCAGCAAGAAAAGAATGAACAAGAATTA
TTGGAATTAGATAAATGGGCAAGTTTGTGGAATTGGTTTAACATAACAAATTGGCTGTGGTATATAAAAT
TATTCATAATGATAGTAGGAGGCTTGGTAGGTTTAAGAATAGTTTTTGCTGTACTTTCTGTAGTGAATAG
AGTTAGGCAGGGATATTCACCATTATCGTTTCAGACCTGGAGATCTCCCGAGGGGACCCGACAGGCCCGA
AGGAATAGAAGAAGAAGGTGGAGAGAGAGACAGAGACAGATCCATTCGACCAATTCACTCCTCAGGTGCA
GGCTGCCTATCAGAAGGTGGTGGCTGGTGTGGCCAATGCCCTGGCTCACAAATACCACTGAGATCCAGAC
ATGATAAGATACATTGATGAGTTTGGACAAACCACAACTAGAATGCAGTGAAAAAAATGCTTTATTTGTG
AAATTTGTGATGCTATTGCTTTATTTGTAACCATTATAAGCTGCAATAAACAAGTTAACAACAACAATTG
CATTCATTTTATGTTTCAGGTTCAGGGGGAGGTGTGGGAGGTTTTTTAAAGCAAGTAAAACCTCTACAAA
TGTGGTATGGCTGATTATGATCCCCAGGAAGCTCCTCTGTGTCCTCATAAACCCTAACCTCCTCTACTTG
AGAGGACATTCCAATCATAGGCTGCCCATCCACCCTCTGTGTCCTCCTGTTAATTAGGTCACTTAACAAA
AAGGAAATTGGGTAGGGGTTTTTCACAGACCGCTTTCTAAGGGTAATTTTAAAATATCTGGGAAGTCCCT
TCCACTGCTGTGTTCCAGAAGTGTTGGTAAACAGCCCACAAATGTCAACAGCAGAAACATACAAGCTGTC
AGCTTTGCACAAGGGCCCAACACCCTGCTCATCAAGAAGCACTGTGGTTGCTGTGTTAGTAATGTGCAAA
ACAGGAGGCACATTTTCCCCACCTGTGTAGGTTCCAAAATATCTAGTGTTTTCATTTTTACTTGGATCAG
GAACCCAGCACTCCACTGGATAAGCATTATCCTTATCCAAAACAGCCTTGTGGTCAGTGTTCATCTGCTG
ACTGTCAACTGTAGCATTTTTTGGGGTTACAGTTTGAGCAGGATATTTGGTCCTGTAGTTTGCTAACACA
CCCCAGGTGGCACTTTTCGGGGAAATGTGCGCGGAACCCCTATTTGTTTATTTTTCTAAATACATTCAAA
TATGTATCCGCTCATGAGACAATAACCCTGATAAATGCTTCAATAATATTGAAAAAGGAAGAGTATGAGT
ATTCAACATTTCCGTGTCGCCCTTATTCCCTTTTTTGCGGCATTTTGCCTTCCTGTTTTTGCTCACCCAG
AAACGCTGGTGAAAGTAAAAGATGCTGAAGATCAGTTGGGTGCACGAGTGGGTTACATCGAACTGGATCT
CAACAGCGGTAAGATCCTTGAGAGTTTTCGCCCCGAAGAACGTTTTCCAATGATGAGCACTTTTAAAGTT
CTGCTATGTGGCGCGGTATTATCCCGTATTGACGCCGGGCAAGAGCAACTCGGTCGCCGCATACACTATT
CTCAGAATGACTTGGTTGAGTACTCACCAGTCACAGAAAAGCATCTTACGGATGGCATGACAGTAAGAGA
ATTATGCAGTGCTGCCATAACCATGAGTGATAACACTGCGGCCAACTTACTTCTGACAACGATCGGAGGA
CCGAAGGAGCTAACCGCTTTTTTGCACAACATGGGGGATCATGTAACTCGCCTTGATCGTTGGGAACCGG
AGCTGAATGAAGCCATACCAAACGACGAGCGTGACACCACGATGCCTGTAGCAATGGCAACAACGTTGCG
CAAACTATTAACTGGCGAACTACTTACTCTAGCTTCCCGGCAACAATTAATAGACTGGATGGAGGCGGAT
AAAGTTGCAGGACCACTTCTGCGCTCGGCCCTTCCGGCTGGCTGGTTTATTGCTGATAAATCTGGAGCCG
GTGAGCGTGGGTCTCGCGGTATCATTGCAGCACTGGGGCCAGATGGTAAGCCCTCCCGTATCGTAGTTAT
CTACACGACGGGGAGTCAGGCAACTATGGATGAACGAAATAGACAGATCGCTGAGATAGGTGCCTCACTG
ATTAAGCATTGGTAACTGTCAGACCAAGTTTACTCATATATACTTTAGATTGATTTAAAACTTCATTTTT
AATTTAAAAGGATCTAGGTGAAGATCCTTTTTGATAATCTCATGACCAAAATCCCTTAACGTGAGTTTTC
GTTCCACTGAGCGTCAGACCCCGTAGAAAAGATCAAAGGATCTTCTTGAGATCCTTTTTTTCTGCGCGTA
ATCTGCTGCTTGCAAACAAAAAAACCACCGCTACCAGCGGTGGTTTGTTTGCCGGATCAAGAGCTACCAA
CTCTTTTTCCGAAGGTAACTGGCTTCAGCAGAGCGCAGATACCAAATACTGTTCTTCTAGTGTAGCCGTA
GTTAGGCCACCACTTCAAGAACTCTGTAGCACCGCCTACATACCTCGCTCTGCTAATCCTGTTACCAGTG
GCTGCTGCCAGTGGCGATAAGTCGTGTCTTACCGGGTTGGACTCAAGACGATAGTTACCGGATAAGGCGC
AGCGGTCGGGCTGAACGGGGGGTTCGTGCACACAGCCCAGCTTGGAGCGAACGACCTACACCGAACTGAG
ATACCTACAGCGTGAGCTATGAGAAAGCGCCACGCTTCCCGAAGGGAGAAAGGCGGACAGGTATCCGGTA
AGCGGCAGGGTCGGAACAGGAGAGCGCACGAGGGAGCTTCCAGGGGGAAACGCCTGGTATCTTTATAGTC
CTGTCGGGTTTCGCCACCTCTGACTTGAGCGTCGATTTTTGTGATGCTCGTCAGGGGGGCGGAGCCTATG
GAAAAACGCCAGCAACGCGGCCTTTTTACGGTTCCTGGCCTTTTGCTGGCCTTTTGCTCACATGTTCTTT
CCTGCGTTATCCCCTGATTCTGTGGATAACCGTATTACCGCCTTTGAGTGAGCTGATACCGCTCGCCGCA
GCCGAACGACCGAGCGCAGCGAGTCAGTGAGCGAGGAAGCGGAAGAGCGCCCAATACGCAAACCGCCTCT
CCCCGCGCGTTGGCCGATTCATTAATGCAG
Features (pLannotate 1.2.2; 14 found; start..end, strand, type, name):
     10..339     +  promoter       SV40 promoter: SV40 enhancer and early promoter
    383..676     +  CDS            HBB1 (fragment): HBB_RABIT - Experimental evidence at protein level: Swiss-Prot protein existence level 1. Involved in oxygen transport from the lung to the various peripheral tissues. From Oryctolagus cuniculus (Rabbit).
    713..955     +  CDS            vpu: VPU_HV1B1 - Experimental evidence at protein level: Swiss-Prot protein existence level 1. Enhances virion budding by targeting host CD4 and Tetherin/BST2 to proteasome degradation. Degradation of CD4 prevents any unwanted premature interactions between viral Env and its host receptor CD4 in the endoplasmic reticulum. Degradation of antiretroviral protein Tetherin/BST2 is important for virion budding, as BST2 tethers new viral particles to the host cell membrane. Mechanistically, Vpu bridges either CD4 or BST2 to BTRC, a substrate recognition subunit of the Skp1/Cullin/F-box protein E3 ubiquiti
    873..2585    +  CDS            env: ENV_HV1N5 - Experimental evidence at protein level: Swiss-Prot protein existence level 1. From Human immunodeficiency virus type 1 group M subtype B (isolate NY5) (HIV-1).
   2855..3088    +  misc_feature   RRE: The Rev response element (RRE) of HIV-1 allows for Rev-dependent mRNA export from the nucleus to the cytoplasm.
   3476..3549    +  CDS            Rev (fragment): human immunodeficiency virus 1 (HIV-1) Rev protein; rev; enhances nuclear export of unspliced and incompletely spliced viral mRNAs
   3551..3628    +  CDS            HBB (fragment): HBB_PONPY - Experimental evidence at transcript level: Swiss-Prot protein existence level 2. Involved in oxygen transport from the lung to the various peripheral tissues. From Pongo pygmaeus (Bornean orangutan).
   3632..3766    -  polyA_signal   SV40 poly(A) signal: SV40 polyadenylation signal
   3789..3872    -  CDS            large T antigen (fragment): large T antigen from SV40 (simian virus 40)
   3870..4412    -  CDS            VP1_SV40 (fragment): Experimental evidence at protein level: Swiss-Prot protein existence level 1. Forms an icosahedral capsid with a T=7 symmetry and a 40 nm diameter. The capsid is composed of 72 pentamers linked to each other by disulfide bonds and associated with VP2 or VP3 proteins. Binds to N- glycolylneuraminic analog of the ganglioside GM1 on the cell surface to provide virion attachment to target cell (PubMed:18353982). Once attached, the virion is internalized by caveolin-mediated endocytosis and traffics to the endoplasmic reticulum. Inside the endoplasmic reticulum, the protein folding machinery isomer
   4440..4544    +  promoter       AmpR promoter: bla
   4545..5405    +  CDS            AmpR: β-lactamase; bla; confers resistance to ampicillin, carbenicillin, and related antibiotics
   5576..6164    +  rep_origin     ori: high-copy-number ColE1/pMB1/pBR322/pUC origin of replication
   6347..3       +  CDS            lacI (fragment) (across the origin): lac repressor; lacI; The lac repressor binds to the lac operator to inhibit transcription in E. coli. This inhibition can be relieved by adding lactose or isopropyl-β-D-thiogalactopyranoside (IPTG).
