[The description below was written by a language model from this plasmid's Addgene catalogue record and pLannotate feature annotations shown in this document.]
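Description:
pSPL3-hRPH3A_c.444Gwt is a splicing minigene reporter built on the pSPL3 exon-trapping vector, intended for transient transfection into mammalian cells. In bacteria it is maintained as a high-copy plasmid through a ColE1/pUC-type origin and selected with ampicillin via the bla (AmpR) gene and its promoter.

The feature table shows the typical pSPL3 architecture. An SV40 enhancer/early promoter drives a transcription unit that begins with a rabbit beta-globin fragment and ends with a second short globin-like fragment, followed by an SV40 polyadenylation signal (annotated on the opposite strand). Between the globin segments lies a stretch of HIV-1 genomic sequence, annotated as vpu, env, the RRE and a Rev fragment. In this vector family that viral segment is not there to express viral proteins. It serves as an intron flanked by vector exons with defined splice donor and acceptor sites. Remnant SV40 large T and VP1 fragments and a lacI fragment are backbone carry-over.

The insert is a 384 bp human genomic fragment of RPH3A (rabphilin 3A), comprising exon 7 and parts of its flanking introns. It was cloned between XhoI and BamHI sites and is not separately annotated in the feature table, so its exact position cannot be read from it. The name indicates that this version carries the reference G at coding position c.444. It presumably serves as the wild-type control alongside a variant construct, although the record does not describe a companion plasmid. After transfection, analysis of the spliced transcript shows whether exon 7 is included between the vector exons or skipped. This allows assessment of whether a change at c.444 alters splicing, in the context of work on RPH3A variants in a neurodevelopmental disorder.
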