Addgene plasmid #190476: pSPL3-hRPH3A_c.444Gwt
Purpose: minigene assay
Depositing lab: Alfredo Brusco. Publication: Missense variants in RPH3A cause defects in excitatory synaptic function and are associated with a clinically variable neurodevelopmental disorder. Pavinato L, Stanic J, Barzasi M, Gurgone A, Chiantia G, Cipriani V, Eberini I, Palazzolo L, Di Luca M, Costa A, Marcantoni A, Biamino E, Spada M, Hiatt SM, Kelley WV, Vestito L, Sisodiya SM, Efthymiou S, Chand P, Kaiyrzhanov R, Bruselles A, Cardaropoli S, Tartaglia M, De Rubeis S, Buxbaum JD, Smedley D, Ferrero GB, Giustetto M, Gardoni F, Brusco A. Genet Med. 2023 Nov;25(11):100922. doi: 10.1016/j.gim.2023.100922. Epub 2023 Jul 1. PubMed 37403762.
Backbone
  Vector backbone: Pspl3
  Vector type: Mammalian Expression
Growth in bacteria
  Bacterial resistance: Ampicillin, 100 μg/mL
  Growth temperature: 37°C
  Growth strain: DH5alpha
  Copy number: High Copy
Gene/Insert
  Gene/Insert name: RPH3A (NM_014954.3) c.444 [exon 7 and part of surrounding introns only]
  Species: H. sapiens (human)
  Insert size (bp): 384
  Entrez Gene: RPH3A
  Promoter: SV40
  Cloning method: Restriction Enzyme; 5′ cloning site XhoI (unknown if destroyed); 3′ cloning site BamHI (unknown if destroyed)
  Sequencing primers: 5′ TCTGAGTCACCTGGACAACC; 3′ ATCTCAGTGGTATTTGTGAGC
Terms and licenses: Academic/Nonprofit Terms; Industry Terms: Not Available to Industry
How to cite: pSPL3-hRPH3A_c.444Gwt was a gift from Alfredo Brusco (Addgene plasmid # 190476 ; http://n2t.net/addgene:190476 ; RRID:Addgene_190476)
